>Addgene plasmid #59423 | pCI-MEG3d | depositor full sequence | sequence record 93368 | pCI-MEG3d
TCAATATTGGCCATTAGCCATATTATTCATTGGTTATATAGCATAAATCAATATTGGCTATTGGCCATTG
CATACGTTGTATCTATATCATAATATGTACATTTATATTGGCTCATGTCCAATATGACCGCCATGTTGGC
ATTGATTATTGACTAGTTATTAATAGTAATCAATTACGGGGTCATTAGTTCATAGCCCATATATGGAGTT
CCGCGTTACATAACTTACGGTAAATGGCCCGCCTGGCTGACCGCCCAACGACCCCCGCCCATTGACGTCA
ATAATGACGTATGTTCCCATAGTAACGCCAATAGGGACTTTCCATTGACGTCAATGGGTGGAGTATTTAC
GGTAAACTGCCCACTTGGCAGTACATCAAGTGTATCATATGCCAAGTCCGCCCCCTATTGACGTCAATGA
CGGTAAATGGCCCGCCTGGCATTATGCCCAGTACATGACCTTACGGGACTTTCCTACTTGGCAGTACATC
TACGTATTAGTCATCGCTATTACCATGGTGATGCGGTTTTGGCAGTACACCAATGGGCGTGGATAGCGGT
TTGACTCACGGGGATTTCCAAGTCTCCACCCCATTGACGTCAATGGGAGTTTGTTTTGGCACCAAAATCA
ACGGGACTTTCCAAAATGTCGTAATAACCCCGCCCCGTTGACGCAAATGGGCGGTAGGCGTGTACGGTGG
GAGGTCTATATAAGCAGAGCTCGTTTAGTGAACCGTCAGATCACTAGAAGCTTTATTGCGGTAGTTTATC
ACAGTTAAATTGCTAACGCAGTCAGTGCTTCTGACACAACAGTCTCGAACTTAAGCTGCAGAAGTTGGTC
GTGAGGCACTGGGCAGGTAAGTATCAAGGTTACAAGACAGGTTTAAGGAGACCAATAGAAACTGGGCTTG
TCGAGACAGAGAAGACTCTTGCGTTTCTGATAGGCACCTATTGGTCTTACTGACATCCACTTTGCCTTTC
TCTCCACAGGTGTCCACTCCCAGTTCAATTACAGCTCTTAAGGCTAGAGTACTTAATACGACTCACTATA
GGCTAGCCTCGAGAATTCGGGAGCGCGCCTTGGCTCGCTGGCCTTGGCGGCGGCTCCTCAGGAGAGCTGG
GGCGCCCACGAGAGGATCCCTCACCCGGGTCTCTCCTCAGGGATGACATCATCCGTCCACCTCCTTGTCT
TCAAGGACCACCTCCTCTCCATGCTGAGCTGCTGCCAAGGGGCCTGCTGCCCATCTACACCTCACGAGGG
CACTAGGAGCACGGTTTCCTGGATCCCACCAACATACAAAGCAGCCACTCACTGACCCCCAGGACCAGGA
TGGCAAAGGATGAAGAGGACCGGAACTGACCAGCCAGCTGTCCCTCTTACCTAAAGACTTAAACCAATGC
CCTAGTGAGGGGGCATTGGGCATTAAGCCCTGACCTTTGCTATGCTCATACTTTGACTCTATGAGTACTT
TCCTATAAGTCTTTGCTTGTGTTCACCTGCTAGCAAACTGGAGTGTTTCCCTCCCCAAGGGGGTGTCAGT
CTTTGTCGACTGACTCTGTCATCACCCTTATGATGTCCTGAATGGAAGGATCCCTTTGGGAAATTCTCAG
GAGGGGGACCTGGGCCAAGGGCTTGGCCAGCATCCTGCTGGCAACTCCAAGGCCCTGGGTGGGCTTCTGG
AATGAGCATGCTACTGAATCACCAAAGGCACGCCCGACCTCTCTGAAGATCTTCCTATCCTTTTCTGGGG
GAATGGGGTCGATGAGAGCAACCTCCTAGGGTTGTTGTGAGAATTAAATGAGATAAAAGAGGCCTCAGGC
AGGATCTGGCATAGAGGAGGTGATCAGCAAATGTTTGTTGAAAAGGTTTGACAGGTCAGTCCCTTCCCAC
CCCTCTTGCTTGTCTTACTTGTCTTATTTATTCTCCAACAGCACTCCAGGCAGCCCTTGTCCACGGGCTC
TCCTTGCATCAGGTAGGGGCTTTGCAGAGACCATCGACGGGCTGACTTGACCAAGCTTCTTGAAAGGCCT
GTCTACACTTGCTGTCTTCCTTCCTCACCTCCAATTTCCTCTTCAACCCACTGCTTCCTGACTCGCTCTA
CTCCGTGGAAGCACGCTCACAAAGGCACGTGGGCCGTGGCCCGGCTGGGTCGGCTGAAGAACTGCGGATG
GAAGCTGCGGAAGAGGCCCTGATGGGGCCCACCATCCCGGACCCAAGTCTTCTTCCTGGCGGGCCTCTCG
TCTCCTTCCTGGTTTGGGCGGAAGCCATCACCTGGATGCCTACGTGGGAAGGGACCTCGAATGTGGGACC
CCAGCCCCTCTCCAGCTCGAAATCCCTCCACAGCCACGGGGACACCCTGCACCTATTCCCACGGGACAGG
CTGGACCCAGAGACTCTGGACCCGGGGCCTCCCCTTGAGTAGAGACCCGCCCTCTGACTGATGGACGCCG
CTGACCTGGGGTCAGACCCGTGGGCTGGACCCCTGCCCACCCCGCAGGAACCCTGAGGCCTAGGGGAGCT
GTTGAGCCTTCAGTGTCTGCATGTGGGAAGTGGGCTCCTTCACCTACCTCACAGGGCTGTTGTGAGGGGC
GCTGTGATGCGGTTCCAAAGCACAGGGCTTGGCGCACCCCACTGTGCTCTCAATAAATGTGTTTCCTGTC
TTAACAAAAAAAAAAAAAAAAAAGCGGCCGCTTCGAGCAGACATGATAAGATACATTGATGAGTTTGGAC
AAACCACAACTAGAATGCAGTGAAAAAAATGCTTTATTTGTGAAATTTGTGATGCTATTGCTTTATTTGT
AACCATTATAAGCTGCAATAAACAAGTTAACAACAACAATTGCATTCATTTTATGTTTCAGGTTCAGGGG
GAGATGTGGGAGGTTTTTTAAAGCAAGTAAAACCTCTACAAATGTGGTAAAATCGATAAGGATCCGGGCT
GGCGTAATAGCGAAGAGGCCCGCACCGATCGCCCTTCCCAACAGTTGCGCAGCCTGAATGGCGAATGG
[124 nt withheld, positions 3009-3132]
C
[91 nt withheld, positions 3134-3224]
A
[49 nt withheld, positions 3226-3274]
CCTTTGACGTTGGAGTCCACGTTCTTT
[37 nt withheld, positions 3302-3338]
ACCCTATCTCGGTCTATTCTTTTGATTTATAAGGGATTTTGCCGATTTCGGCCTATTGGTTAAAAAATGA
GCTGATTTAACAAAAATTTAACGCGAATTTTAACAAAATATTAACGCTTACAATTTCCTGATGCGGTATT
TTCTCCTTACGCATCTGTGCGGTATTTCACACCGCATATGGTGCACTCTCAGTACAATCTGCTCTGATGC
CGCATAGTTAAGCCAGCCCCGACACCCGCCAACACCCGCTGACGCGCCCTGACGGGCTTGTCTGCTCCCG
GCATCCGCTTACAGACAAGCTGTGACCGTCTCCGGGAGCTGCATGTGTCAGAGGTTTTCACCGTCATCAC
CGAAACGCGCGAGACGAAAGGGCCTCGTGATACGCCTATTTTTATAGGTTAATGTCATGATAATAATGGT
TTCTTAGACGTCAGGTGGCACTTTTCGGGGAAATGTGCGCGGAACCCCTATTTGTTTATTTTTCTAAATA
CATTCAAATATGTATCCGCTCATGAGACAATAACCCTGATAAATGCTTCAATAATATTGAAAAAGGAAGA
GTATGAGTATTCAACATTTCCGTGTCGCCCTTATTCCCTTTTTTGCGGCATTTTGCCTTCCTGTTTTTGC
TCACCCAGAAACGCTGGTGAAAGTAAAAGATGCTGAAGATCAGTTGGGTGCACGAGTGGGTTACATCGAA
CTGGATCTCAACAGCGGTAAGATCCTTGAGAGTTTTCGCCCCGAAGAACGTTTTCCAATGATGAGCACTT
TTAAAGTTCTGCTATGTGGCGCGGTATTATCCCGTATTGACGCCGGGCAAGAGCAACTCGGTCGCCGCAT
ACACTATTCTCAGAATGACTTGGTTGAGTACTCACCAGTCACAGAAAAGCATCTTACGGATGGCATGACA
GTAAGAGAATTATGCAGTGCTGCCATAACCATGAGTGATAACACTGCGGCCAACTTACTTCTGACAACGA
TCGGAGGACCGAAGGAGCTAACCGCTTTTTTGCACAACATGGGGGATCATGTAACTCGCCTTGATCGTTG
GGAACCGGAGCTGAATGAAGCCATACCAAACGACGAGCGTGACACCACGATGCCTGTAGCAATGGCAACA
ACGTTGCGCAAACTATTAACTGGCGAACTACTTACTCTAGCTTCCCGGCAACAATTAATAGACTGGATGG
AGGCGGATAAAGTTGCAGGACCACTTCTGCGCTCGGCCCTTCCGGCTGGCTGGTTTATTGCTGATAAATC
TGGAGCCGGTGAGCGTGGGTCTCGCGGTATCATTGCAGCACTGGGGCCAGATGGTAAGCCCTCCCGTATC
GTAGTTATCTACACGACGGGGAGTCAGGCAACTATGGATGAACGAAATAGACAGATCGCTGAGATAGGTG
CCTCACTGATTAAGCATTGGTAACTGTCAGACCAAGTTTACTCATATATACTTTAGATTGATTTAAAACT
TCATTTTTAATTTAAAAGGATCTAGGTGAAGATCCTTTTTGATAATCTCATGACCAAAATCCCTTAACGT
GAGTTTTCGTTCCACTGAGCGTCAGACCCCGTAGAAAAGATCAAAGGATCTTCTTGAGATCCTTTTTTTC
TGCGCGTAATCTGCTGCTTGCAAACAAAAAAACCACCGCTACCAGCGGTGGTTTGTTTGCCGGATCAAGA
GCTACCAACTCTTTTTCCGAAGGTAACTGGCTTCAGCAGAGCGCAGATACCAAATACTGTTCTTCTAGTG
TAGCCGTAGTTAGGCCACCACTTCAAGAACTCTGTAGCACCGCCTACATACCTCGCTCTGCTAATCCTGT
TACCAGTGGCTGCTGCCAGTGGCGATAAGTCGTGTCTTACCGGGTTGGACTCAAGACGATAGTTACCGGA
TAAGGCGCAGCGGTCGGGCTGAACGGGGGGTTCGTGCACACAGCCCAGCTTGGAGCGAACGACCTACACC
GAACTGAGATACCTACAGCGTGAGCTATGAGAAAGCGCCACGCTTCCCGAAGGGAGAAAGGCGGACAGGT
ATCCGGTAAGCGGCAGGGTCGGAACAGGAGAGCGCACGAGGGAGCTTCCAGGGGGAAACGCCTGGTATCT
TTATAGTCCTGTCGGGTTTCGCCACCTCTGACTTGAGCGTCGATTTTTGTGATGCTCGTCAGGGGGGCGG
AGCCTATGGAAAAACGCCAGCAACGCGGCCTTTTTACGGTTCCTGGCCTTTTGCTGGCCTTTTGCTCACA
TGGCTCGACAGATCT
Features (pLannotate 1.2.2; 14 found; start..end, strand, type, name):
    140..517     +  enhancer       CMV enhancer: human cytomegalovirus immediate early enhancer
    519..718     +  promoter       CMV promoter: human cytomegalovirus (CMV) immediate early promoter
    857..989     +  intron         chimeric intron: chimera between introns from human β-globin and immunoglobulin heavy chain genes
   1034..1052    +  promoter       T7 promoter: promoter for bacteriophage T7 RNA polymerase
   1572..1676    +  ncRNA          MEG3 2: Accession: RF01872 - Maternally expressed 3 conserved region 2
   2707..2828    -  polyA_signal   SV40 poly(A) signal: SV40 polyadenylation signal
   2851..2919    -  CDS            large T antigen (fragment): large T antigen from SV40 (simian virus 40)
   2938..3005    +  CDS            lacZα (fragment): LacZα fragment of β-galactosidase; lacZ fragment
   3009..3437    +  rep_origin     f1 ori (sequence partly withheld): f1 bacteriophage origin of replication; arrow indicates direction of (+) strand synthesis
   3465..3564    -  misc_feature   bom (fragment): basis of mobility region from pBR322
   3666..3701    -  CDS            rop (fragment): Rop protein, which maintains plasmids at low copy number; rop
   3796..3900    +  promoter       AmpR promoter: bla
   3901..4761    +  CDS            AmpR: β-lactamase; bla; confers resistance to ampicillin, carbenicillin, and related antibiotics
   4932..5520    +  rep_origin     ori: high-copy-number ColE1/pMB1/pBR322/pUC origin of replication
