[The description below was written by a language model from this plasmid's Addgene catalogue record and pLannotate feature annotations shown in this document.]
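Description:
pCI-MEG3d is a mammalian expression plasmid built on the Promega pCI backbone that drives transcription of isoform d of human MEG3 (maternally expressed 3, also known as GTL2), a long non-coding RNA. The insert of about 1.7 kb was cloned between EcoRI and NotI sites, both of which remain intact. In bacteria the plasmid is maintained at high copy through a ColE1/pUC-type origin and selected with ampicillin via the β-lactamase gene and its own promoter. An f1 origin is also present, which allows production of single-stranded DNA. The short lacZα, bom, rop and SV40 large T antigen matches in the feature table are fragmentary backbone remnants rather than functional elements.

The expression cassette begins with the human cytomegalovirus immediate early enhancer and promoter. This is followed by the chimeric β-globin/immunoglobulin heavy chain intron, which generally improves processing and accumulation of the transcript. A T7 promoter sits just upstream of the cloning site and can be used for in vitro transcription of the insert. An SV40 polyadenylation signal terminates the transcript. Within the insert, the annotation recognises only the conserved MEG3 region 2 RNA family motif, and no coding sequence, tag or reporter is annotated, consistent with a non-coding RNA product. There is no mammalian selection marker in the feature table, so the plasmid appears suited to transient transfection.

The associated work concerns activation of p53 by MEG3, and the construct is intended for overexpressing this particular isoform in mammalian cells. The deposited sequence record is 5,593 nt, slightly shorter than the 5,647 bp total size listed in the catalogue.
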