Addgene plasmid #59423: pCI-MEG3d
Purpose: Expresses lncRNA MEG3 isoform d in mammalian cells.
Depositing lab: Anne Klibanski. Depositing organization: Massachusetts General Hospital. Publication: Activation of p53 by MEG3 non-coding RNA. Zhou Y, Zhong Y, Wang Y, Zhang X, Batista DL, Gejman R, Ansell PJ, Zhao J, Weng C, Klibanski A. J Biol Chem. 2007 Aug 24;282(34):24731-42. Epub 2007 Jun 13. 10.1074/jbc.M702029200 PubMed 17569660.
Backbone
  Vector backbone: pCI
  Backbone manufacturer: Promega
  Backbone size w/o insert (bp): 4006
  Total vector size (bp): 5647
  Vector type: Mammalian Expression
Growth in bacteria
  Bacterial resistance: Ampicillin, 100 μg/mL
  Growth temperature: 37°C
  Growth strain: DH5alpha
  Copy number: High Copy
Gene/Insert
  Gene/Insert name: MEG3d
  Species: H. sapiens (human)
  Insert size (bp): 1669
  Entrez Gene: MEG3 (a.k.a. FP504, GTL2, LINC00023, NCRNA00023, PRO0518, PRO2160, onco-lncRNA-83, prebp1)
  Promoter: CMV
  Cloning method: Restriction Enzyme; 5′ cloning site EcoRI (not destroyed); 3′ cloning site NotI (not destroyed)
  Sequencing primers: 5′ pCI-5F; 3′ pCI-3R
Terms and licenses: Academic/Nonprofit Terms; Industry Terms: Not Available to Industry
How to cite: pCI-MEG3d was a gift from Anne Klibanski (Addgene plasmid # 59423 ; http://n2t.net/addgene:59423 ; RRID:Addgene_59423)
