>Addgene plasmid #59423 | pCI-MEG3d | addgene partial sequence | sequence record 95716 | EBV-rev 5'-GTGGTTTGTCCAAACTCATC-3'
GTCTGCTCGAAGCGGCCGCTTTTTTTTTTTTTTTTTTGTTAAGACAGGAAACACATTTATTGAGAGCACA
GTGGGGTGCGCCAAGCCCTGTGCTTTGGAACCGCATCACAGCGCCCCTCACAACAGCCCTGTGAGGTAGG
TGAAGGAGCCCACTTCCCACATGCAGACACTGAAGGCTCAACAGCTCCCCTAGGCCTCAGGGTTCCTGCG
GGGTGGGCAGGGGTCCAGCCCACGGGTCTGACCCCAGGTCAGCGGCGTCCATCAGTCAGAGGGCGGGTCT
CTACTCAAGGGGAGGCCCCGGGTCCAGAGTCTCTGGGTCCAGCCTGTCCCGTGGGAATAGGTGCAGGGTG
TCCCCGTGGCTGTGGAGGGATTTCGAGCTGGAGAGGGGCTGGGGTCCCACATTCGAGGTCCCTTCCCACG
TAGGCATCCAGGTGATGGCTTCCGCCCAAACCAGGAAGGAGACGAGAGGCCCGCCAGGAAGAAGACTTGG
GTCCGGGATGGTGGGCCCCATCAGGGCCTCTTCCGCAGCTTCCATCCGCAGTTCTTCAGCCGACCCAGCC
GGGCCACGGCCCACGTGCCTTTGTGAGCGTGCTTCCACGGAGTAGAGCGAGTCAGGAAGCAGTGGGTTGA
AGAGGAAATTGGAGGTGAGGAAGGAAGACAGCAAGTGTAGACAGGCCTTTCAAGAAGCTTGGTCAAGTCA
GCCCGTCGATGGTCTCTGCAAAGCCCCTACCTGATGCAAGGAGAGCCCGTGGACAAGGGCTGCCTGGAGT
GCTGTTGGAGAATAAATAAGACAAGTAAGACAAGCAAGAGGGGTGGGAAGGGACTGACCTGTCAAACCTT
TTCAACAAACATTTGCTGATCACCTCCTCTATGCCAGATCCTGCCTGAGGCCTCTTTTATCTCATTTAAT
TCTCACAACAACCCTAGGAGGTTGCTCTCATCGACCCCATTCCCCCAGAAAAGGATAGGAAGATCTTCAG
AGAGGTCGGGCGTGCCTTTGGTGATTCAGTAGCATGCTCATTCCAGAAGCCCACCCAGGGCCTTG
