>Addgene plasmid #59423 | pCI-MEG3d | addgene partial sequence | sequence record 95921 | CMV-F 5'-CGCAAATGGGCGGTAGGCGTG-3'
AGCAGAGCTCGTTTAGTGAACCGTCAGATCACTAGAAGCTTTATTGCGGTAGTTTATCACAGTTAAATTG
CTAACGCAGTCAGTGCTTCTGACACAACAGTCTCGAACTTAAGCTGCAGAAGTTGGTCGTGAGGCACTGG
GCAGGTAAGTATCAAGGTTACAAGACAGGTTTAAGGAGACCAATAGAAACTGGGCTTGTCGAGACAGAGA
AGACTCTTGCGTTTCTGATAGGCACCTATTGGTCTTACTGACATCCACTTTGCCTTTCTCTCCACAGGTG
TCCACTCCCAGTTCAATTACAGCTCTTAAGGCTAGAGTACTTAATACGACTCACTATAGGCTAGCCTCGA
GAATTCGGGAGCGCGCCTTGGCTCGCTGGCCTTGGCGGCGGCTCCTCAGGAGAGCTGGGGCGCCCACGAG
AGGATCCCTCACCCGGGTCTCTCCTCAGGGATGACATCATCCGTCCACCTCCTTGTCTTCAAGGACCACC
TCCTCTCCATGCTGAGCTGCTGCCAAGGGGCCTGCTGCCCATCTACACCTCACGAGGGCACTAGGAGCAC
GGTTTCCTGGATCCCACCAACATACAAAGCAGCCACTCACTGACCCCCAGGACCAGGATGGCAAAGGATG
AAGAGGACCGGAACTGACCAGCCAGCTGTCCCTCTTACCTAAAGACTTAAACCAATGCCCTAGTGAGGGG
GCATTGGGCATTAAGCCCTGACCTTTGCTATGCTCATACTTTGACTCTATGAGTACTTTCCTATAAGTCT
TTGCTTGTGTTCACCTGCTAGCAAACTGGAGTGTTTCCCTCCCCAAGGGGGTGTCAGTCTTTGTCGACTG
ACTCTGTCATCACCCTTATGATGTCCTGAATGGAAGGATCCCTTTGGGAAATTCTCAGGAGGGGGACCTG
GGCCAAGGGCTTGGCCAGCATCCTGCTGGCAACTCCAAGGCCCTGGGTGGGCTTCTGGAATGAGCATGCT
ACTGAATCACCAAAGGCACGCCCGACCTCTCTGAAGATCTTCCTATCCTTTTCTGGG
